Addgene plasmid #154117: pNM3774
Purpose: tetO 7X enhancer with ∆mec-7 basal promoter driving GFP-C1
Depositing lab: Michael Nonet. Depositing organization: Washington University in Saint Louis. Publication: Efficient Transgenesis in Caenorhabditis elegans Using Flp Recombinase-Mediated Cassette Exchange. Nonet ML. Genetics. 2020 Jun 8. pii: genetics.120.303388. doi: 10.1534/genetics.120.303388. PubMed 32513816.
Backbone
  Vector backbone: pLF3FShC
  Backbone manufacturer: Addgene #153083
  Backbone size w/o insert (bp): 7855
  Total vector size (bp): 9451
  Modifications to backbone: none
  Vector type: Worm Expression ; RMCE
  Selectable markers: Hygromycin
Growth in bacteria
  Bacterial resistance: Ampicillin, 100 μg/mL
  Growth temperature: 37°C
  Growth strain: DH5alpha
  Copy number: High Copy
Gene/Insert
  Gene/Insert name: tetO 7X::∆mec-7p::GFP-C1::tbb-2 3'
  Species: C. elegans (nematode), Synthetic
  Insert size (bp): 1747
  Promoter: not applicable
  Cloning method: Unknown
  Sequencing primers: 5′ not applicable
Resource information
  A portion of this plasmid was derived from a plasmid made by: The insert was added using a multi-fragment Golden Gate reaction with tetO 7X from Addgene #122613, ∆mec-7p amplified from genomic sequences, GFP-C1 from Addgene #91824, and tbb-2 3' UTR coming from amplified genomic sequences .
Terms and licenses: Academic/Nonprofit Terms; Industry Terms: Not Available to Industry
How to cite: pNM3774 was a gift from Michael Nonet (Addgene plasmid # 154117 ; http://n2t.net/addgene:154117 ; RRID:Addgene_154117)
