[The description below was written by a language model from this plasmid's Addgene catalogue record and pLannotate feature annotations shown in this document.]
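Description:
pNM3774 is a C. elegans expression plasmid built for single-copy transgene insertion by Flp recombinase-mediated cassette exchange (RMCE). It is based on the pLF3FShC integration backbone, into which a roughly 1.7 kb reporter cassette was assembled by a multi-fragment Golden Gate reaction, giving a total size of 9,451 bp. In E. coli it behaves as a high-copy pBluescript-type plasmid, carrying a ColE1/pUC origin, an f1 origin, and a β-lactamase gene for ampicillin selection, along with remnants of the lac promoter/lacZα region and T3/T7 promoters flanking the cloning sites.

The payload is a tetracycline-system reporter. Seven tetO operator repeats (annotated as a fragment of a Tet-responsive promoter) serve as the enhancer and are fused to a truncated mec-7 basal promoter. Together they drive GFP-C1, a GFP coding sequence with synthetic introns for worm expression, and the cassette ends in the tbb-2 3' UTR/terminator. The basal promoter is presumably only weakly active by itself, so GFP expression should depend on a tetO-binding transactivator supplied from a separate driver transgene, making this a bipartite-system readout.

The backbone supplies the RMCE machinery: a minimal FRT site directly upstream of a hygromycin resistance gene for selecting integrants in worms, sqt-1 collagen sequence that likely serves as a visible morphological marker, and a Cre gene with a tbb-2 terminator placed next to hsp-16.1 heat-shock gene sequence. A loxP site lies just upstream of the reporter, which suggests that Cre removes the selection components after integration, although only one loxP and one FRT are annotated and the record does not spell out this step.
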