Features (pLannotate 1.2.2; 26 found; start..end, strand, type, name):
      1..34      +  protein_bind   FRT (minimal): supports FLP-mediated excision but not integration (Turan and Bode, 2011) FLP recombinase from the Saccharomyces cerevisiae 2μ plasmid
     35..1060    +  CDS            HygR: aminoglycoside phosphotransferase from E. coli; aph(4)-Ia; confers resistance to hygromycin
   1815..1961    +  CDS            sqt-1 (fragment): SQT1_CAEEL - Also known as rol-5. Protein inferred from homology: Swiss-Prot protein existence level 3. Nematode cuticles are composed largely of collagen-like proteins. The cuticle functions both as an exoskeleton and as a barrier to protect the worm from its environment. This is a collagen critical for organismal morphogenesis. Mutations in sqt-1 can lengthen, shorten, or helically twist the entire animal. From Caenorhabditis elegans.
   1994..2833    +  CDS            sqt-1 (fragment): SQT1_CAEEL - Also known as rol-5. Protein inferred from homology: Swiss-Prot protein existence level 3. Nematode cuticles are composed largely of collagen-like proteins. The cuticle functions both as an exoskeleton and as a barrier to protect the worm from its environment. This is a collagen critical for organismal morphogenesis. Mutations in sqt-1 can lengthen, shorten, or helically twist the entire animal. From Caenorhabditis elegans.
   2877..3200    -  terminator     tbb-2 terminator: tbb-2; transcription terminator for the C. elegans tubulin beta-2 gene
   3209..4339    -  CDS            cre: RECR_BPP1 - Experimental evidence at protein level: Swiss-Prot protein existence level 1. Catalyzes site-specific recombination between two 34-base- pair LOXP sites. Its role is to maintain the phage genome as a monomeric unit-copy plasmid in the lysogenic state. From Escherichia phage P1 (Bacteriophage P1).
   4688..4738    +  CDS            hsp-16.1 (fragment): HSP11_CAEEL - Also known as hsp16-1b. Experimental evidence at transcript level: Swiss-Prot protein existence level 2. From Caenorhabditis elegans.
   4742..4763    +  misc_feature   MCS (fragment): pBluescript multiple cloning site
   4794..4812    -  promoter       T7 promoter: promoter for bacteriophage T7 RNA polymerase
   4820..4975    +  CDS            lacZα (fragment): LacZα fragment of β-galactosidase; lacZ fragment
   4980..5408    +  rep_origin     f1 ori (sequence partly withheld): f1 bacteriophage origin of replication; arrow indicates direction of (+) strand synthesis
   5461..5565    +  promoter       AmpR promoter: bla
   5566..6426    +  CDS            AmpR: β-lactamase; bla; confers resistance to ampicillin, carbenicillin, and related antibiotics
   6597..7185    +  rep_origin     ori: high-copy-number ColE1/pMB1/pBR322/pUC origin of replication
   7368..7459    +  CDS            lacI (fragment): lac repressor; lacI; The lac repressor binds to the lac operator to inhibit transcription in E. coli. This inhibition can be relieved by adding lactose or isopropyl-β-D-thiogalactopyranoside (IPTG).
   7472..7493    +  protein_bind   CAP binding site: CAP binding activates transcription in the presence of cAMP. E. coli catabolite activator protein
   7508..7538    +  promoter       lac promoter: promoter for the E. coli lac operon
   7546..7562    +  protein_bind   lac operator: The lac repressor binds to the lac operator to inhibit transcription in E. coli. This inhibition can be relieved by adding lactose or isopropyl-β-D-thiogalactopyranoside (IPTG). lac repressor encoded by lacI
   7607..7625    +  promoter       T3 promoter: promoter for bacteriophage T3 RNA polymerase
   7638..7667    +  misc_feature   MCS (fragment): pBluescript multiple cloning site
   7671..7704    +  protein_bind   loxP: Cre-mediated recombination occurs in the 8-bp core sequence (GCATACAT). Cre recombinase
   7717..7754    +  misc_feature   MCS (fragment): pBluescript multiple cloning site
   7776..8039    +  promoter       TRE3GV promoter (fragment): 3rd-generation Tet-responsive promoter that can be activated by binding of Tet-On® 3G, optimized for retroviral and lentiviral vectors
   8214..9056    +  CDS            mEGFP (fragment): monomeric enhanced GFP, optimized with synthetic introns for expression in C. elegans
   9063..9386    +  terminator     tbb-2 terminator: tbb-2; transcription terminator for the C. elegans tubulin beta-2 gene
   9431..9448    +  misc_feature   MCS (fragment): pBluescript multiple cloning site
>Addgene plasmid #154117 | pNM3774 | addgene full sequence | sequence record 306077 | Addgene NGS Result
GAAGTTCCTATTCTCTAGAAAGTATAGGAACTTCATGAAAAAGCCTGAACTCACCGCGACGTCTGTCGAG
AAGTTTCTGATCGAAAAGTTCGACAGCGTCTCCGACCTGATGCAGCTCTCGGAGGGCGAAGAATCTCGTG
CTTTCAGCTTCGATGTAGGAGGGCGTGGATATGTCCTGCGGGTAAATAGCTGCGCCGATGGTTTCTACAA
AGATCGTTATGTTTATCGGCACTTTGCATCGGCCGCGCTCCCGATTCCGGAAGTGCTTGACATTGGGGAA
TTCAGCGAGAGCCTGACCTATTGCATCTCCCGCCGTGCACAGGGTGTCACGTTGCAAGACCTGCCTGAAA
CCGAACTGCCCGCTGTTCTGCAGCCGGTCGCGGAGGCCATGGATGCGATCGCTGCGGCCGATCTTAGCCA
GACGAGCGGGTTCGGCCCATTCGGACCGCAAGGAATCGGTCAATACACTACATGGCGTGATTTCATATGC
GCGATTGCTGATCCCCATGTGTATCACTGGCAAACTGTGATGGACGACACCGTCAGTGCGTCCGTCGCGC
AGGCTCTCGATGAGCTGATGCTTTGGGCCGAGGACTGCCCCGAAGTCCGGCACCTCGTGCACGCGGATTT
CGGCTCCAACAATGTCCTGACGGACAATGGCCGCATAACAGCGGTCATTGACTGGAGCGAGGCGATGTTC
GGGGATTCCCAATACGAGGTCGCCAACATCTTCTTCTGGAGGCCGTGGTTGGCTTGTATGGAGCAGCAGA
CGCGCTACTTCGAGCGGAGGCATCCGGAGCTTGCAGGATCGCCGCGGCTCCGGGCGTATATGCTCCGCAT
TGGTCTTGACCAACTCTATCAGAGCTTGGTTGACGGCAATTTCGATGATGCAGCTTGGGCGCAGGGTCGA
TGCGACGCAATCGTCCGATCCGGAGCCGGGACTGTCGGGCGTACACAAATCGCCCGCAGAAGCGCGGCCG
TCTGGACCGATGGCTGTGTAGAAGTACTCGCCGATAGTGGAAACCGACGCCCCAGCACTCGTCCGAGGGC
AAAGGAATAGGCGGGATGATCGACGCCAACGTCGTTGAATTTTCAAATTTTAAATACTGAATATTTGTTT
TTTTTCCTATTATTTATTTATTCTCTTTGTGTTTTTTTTCTTGCTTTCTAAAAAATTAATTCAATCCAAA
TCTAAACATTTTTTTTTCTCTTTCCGTCTCCCAATTCGTATTCCGCTCCTCTCATCTGAACACAATGTGC
AAGTTTATTTATCTTCTCGCTTTCATTTCATTAGGACGTGGGGGGAATTGGTGGAAGGGGGAAACACACA
AAAGGATGATGGAAATGAAATAAGGACACACAATATGCAACAACATTCAATTCAGAAATATGGAGGAAGG
TTTAAAAGAAAACATAAAAATATATAGAGGAGGAAGGAAACTAGCTGCCCTCGATTGTCTATCTTCCATT
CTCACCAAGTTTCAACAACTTTATTCAGTCATTCTTCTCTGGTTCATTTCCCAACCAATCTTCCCGAATA
AAGCCCATCTGTCCTTTCGGCCACATTCCTCACCTACATCCGTACTCCTTATCTCCCGTTCTTATCCAGT
CTTTTATCGTCTCTGCGTCTCGCACACTGTCTCGTCGGTAATGTAAAAAAAAAACAAAAAAAACTTGAAA
ACTTGCGGAAAGATTTCCTAATAAAAGGAGACGAATCCGGTAGGAAATCGACAAGTCTCTGCTTCTCGAA
GACTAGGTGAGTTACATTTCTTTGGCCGAATTATTTTGAAATCCTAAATTTGATAATTTCAGAGATGTCT
GTAAAACTTGCGTGTTATGTGACGGCTTCGGTCACTGTCGCCACTCTTATGGTATGCTTCATGACCATGT
CAACCATCTACTCGGAGGTTGATGGATTCAGAGAGAAGCTTGATACCGAGATGAATGTGTTCAGAGTGAG
TTAAATTATATTTTGAATTTTAAATAATTTTTAATTTTCTAGCAATCTACCAATGGATTGTGGAAGGACA
TAGTTGTCATCGGAAGATCTAGCAAGCGTGTCCGTTGTCAATATGAAGAGACCAACGCTACCCCAACTCC
ACATGCTGATGGATCCCCATCTGCTCCACCAGGTCAACCACCAGCAGTTCCACCAGTCTTCAACCAGCCA
AAGACTCCAAATGGAGCCAATGGAAATGGACCAACCTGCAACTGCAATGCTGATAACAAGTGCCCAGCTG
GACCATCCGGACCAAAGGGAGTTCCAGGAGTTCCAGGACTCGACGGAGTTCCAGGACTTGACGGTGTTCC
AGGAGTTGGAGCTGATGATATCGCTCCACAACGCGAGTCTGTCGGATGCTTCACTTGCCCACAAGGACCA
GTTGGACCACCAGGAGCTCTTGGAAGACCAGGACCACGTGGACTTCCAGGACCAAGAGGACAAAATGGAA
ACCCAGGAAGAGATGGACAACCAGGACATCCAGGAGAGCAAGGATCATCCGGTCAAATCGGAAAGATCGG
AGAGCCAGGACCACCAGGAGAGAAGGGACGCGACGCCGAGCATCCAATCGGAAGACCAGGACCAAAGGGA
CCAAGAGGAGATCAAGGACCAACAGGACCAGCTGGACAGAACGGTCTTCACGGACCACCAGGAGAGCCAG
GAACCGTTGGACCAGAAGGACCATCTGGAAAGCAAGGACGTCAAGGACCAGACGGAACCCAGGGAGAGAC
TGGACCAGACGGAAGACCAGGAAAGGATGCCGAGTACTGCCAGTGCCCAGACAAGTCTCCACCATCAGAG
GCTGTCAACGCCAACCGTGGATACAGAAATATCTAAATTGTTGGTGTTTTCTAATAAAATATTTGAGATT
CAGTGAGACTTTTTTCTTGGCGGCACAATAAAGTTTCCTCTTTTTGTTGGGTCACTCAACGAACACAATA
CAAATATTTGAGCGCTCGCATTTTTCTCAACCTTTCGGGTTTAAAGCACTTCAAAATGGAATTGAAGAGA
GATTGTGAAAGTACATCAGACAGAATCACATTTTGATAGCATTCACTTCACTCAGATGCAAACTTTTCAG
TGACTATAAAAAGTCATAAAATAATAACATTAAAAAAGCAAATAAATTAGCGAGAGAATTTTTTGACAAA
AAGAAAGAAGAGTGATAGAGAAGAAGGGAATGCTTGAAAGGATTTTGCATTTATCTTAATCACCGTCTTC
GAGAAGACGAACCATGGCGCCAGTTTCAGAATCCAAGTTTCTAATATAGTTCATCACAATGTTGACGTTG
GTCCAACCTCCGGCTTGCATAATCTCTGGGATGGAAACTCCAGCGCGAGCCATGTCACGGGCAGCTCCGA
CACGGGCGGAATGTCCAGACCAAGCCAAGTAACGTTGTCCGGAATCATCCTTGGCTCCGTAGATGAGACG
GTGGGTAGCTTCGAAGATTCCTGAAAATTTATTTTCAGCTTATTCTTAGCTAATATGTTGTTTAAACTTA
CCTTCAAGAGCTCGAGTCGAGAGTTGTGATGTTGCACTCGGGGCAGCAACTCCGTTCTTGCGAACACGAC
AGAACAGGTAGTTGTTTGGATCATCGGCGACTCCGGAAACCGAAATCCAGCGCTCAACGAGCTTGGTAAC
TCCAAGGGAGAGCGCTTTTTCGACTCCGGCAGTCGAGACCAGCGTTTTTGTACGTCCGATGTGGATGAGC
ATTCTTCCTCCGTCTGTGCGACTAATATCCTTGACGCGAATGCGGGCAATTTCGGCGATACGGAGAAGTG
TGTTGTAAGCAATTCCGAGGAAGGCGAGGTTTCGGATGTCCTGGCAACGATCGGAATTTTCCATAAGAGA
ACGGACCTGATCGAAGTCGGTTCTGAAAATTTCGTCAAGTCTTAGGATTGAATACATTAATATTTAAACT
TACCTTTCGAAGGCGAGGGCTTGCTTGGCTCTCTCTCCAGCATCAACATTTTCCTTGCGGATACGTCTCA
TTACGAGAGATACGGCATTAGAATCTGATGGGCGTGGAAGTCCAGATCGGCGATGGAGCATATTGAGCTG
TCCGAGATGTTGTTGGATCGTCTTCACCGCCAATCCACGAGCTTGGAGGTAGAGCAAGTAGTCACGAACG
TCTTCTGGCTCGGCTGGGAACCACTTGCGGTTGTTAAGCTTGCACCAGGCAGCCCAAGAACGGCACACTG
AGAGAAGCATCTTCCAGGTGTGCTCGGAGAAGGCTTGTCTGTCACGGAACATATCCATGAGGTTCTTGCG
AACTTCATCACTTGTCGCGTCAACTGGAAGTGCTGGAAGATTTTGATGAACAGTGAGAAGATTTGACATA
TTTTCGAAGTTTTTTAGATGCACTAGAACAAAGCGTGTTGGCTTCCTCTGAGCCCGCTTTCCTTATATAC
CCGCATTCTGCAGCCTTACAGAATGTTCTAGAAGGTCCTAGATGCATTCGTTTGAAAATACTCCCGGTGG
GTGCAAAGAGACGCAGACGGAAAATGTATCTGGGTCTCTTTATTGTGTACACTACTTTTCCATGTACCGA
ATGTGAGTCGCCCTCCTTTTGCAACAAGCAGCTCGAATGTTCTAGAAAAAGGTGGAAAATAGTATAAATA
CCGTTGAAAATAAATACCGAACAACATTTGCTCTAATTGTGAAATTAGAAATCTTCAAACTATAATCATG
TCACTTTACCACTATTTCCGTCCAGCTCAACGTTCCGTTTTTGGTGATCGTAAGCTTATCGATACCGTCG
ACCCGTTAACCGGGGGCCCGGTACCCAATTCGCCCTATAGTGAGTCGTATTACGCGCGCTCACTGGCCGT
CGTTTTACAACGTCGTGACTGGGAAAACCCTGGCGTTACCCAACTTAATCGCCTTGCAGCACATCCCCCT
TTCGCCAGCTGGCGTAATAGCGAAGAGGCCCGCACCGATCGCCCTTCCCAACAGTTGCGCAGCCTGAATG
GCGAATGGG
[124 nt withheld, positions 4980-5103]
C
[91 nt withheld, positions 5105-5195]
A
[49 nt withheld, positions 5197-5245]
CCTTTGACGTTGGAGTCCACGTTCTTT
[37 nt withheld, positions 5273-5309]
ACCCTATCTCGGTCTATTCTTTTGATTTATAAGGGATTTTGCCGATTTCGGCCTATTGGTTAAAAAATGA
GCTGATTTAACAAAAATTTAACGCGAATTTTAACAAAATATTAACGCTTACAATTTAGGTGGCACTTTTC
GGGGAAATGTGCGCGGAACCCCTATTTGTTTATTTTTCTAAATACATTCAAATATGTATCCGCTCATGAG
ACAATAACCCTGATAAATGCTTCAATAATATTGAAAAAGGAAGAGTATGAGTATTCAACATTTCCGTGTC
GCCCTTATTCCCTTTTTTGCGGCATTTTGCCTTCCTGTTTTTGCTCACCCAGAAACGCTGGTGAAAGTAA
AAGATGCTGAAGATCAGTTGGGTGCACGAGTGGGTTACATCGAACTGGATCTCAACAGCGGTAAGATCCT
TGAGAGTTTTCGCCCCGAAGAACGTTTTCCAATGATGAGCACTTTTAAAGTTCTGCTATGTGGCGCGGTA
TTATCCCGTATTGACGCCGGGCAAGAGCAACTCGGTCGCCGCATACACTATTCTCAGAATGACTTGGTTG
AGTACTCACCAGTCACAGAAAAGCATCTTACGGATGGCATGACAGTAAGAGAATTATGCAGTGCTGCCAT
AACCATGAGTGATAACACTGCGGCCAACTTACTTCTGACAACGATCGGAGGACCGAAGGAGCTAACCGCT
TTTTTGCACAACATGGGGGATCATGTAACTCGCCTTGATCGTTGGGAACCGGAGCTGAATGAAGCCATAC
CAAACGACGAGCGTGACACCACGATGCCTGTAGCAATGGCAACAACGTTGCGCAAACTATTAACTGGCGA
ACTACTTACTCTAGCTTCCCGGCAACAATTAATAGACTGGATGGAGGCGGATAAAGTTGCAGGACCACTT
CTGCGCTCGGCCCTTCCGGCTGGCTGGTTTATTGCTGATAAATCTGGAGCCGGTGAGCGTGGGTCTCGCG
GTATCATTGCAGCACTGGGGCCAGATGGTAAGCCCTCCCGTATCGTAGTTATCTACACGACGGGGAGTCA
GGCAACTATGGATGAACGAAATAGACAGATCGCTGAGATAGGTGCCTCACTGATTAAGCATTGGTAACTG
TCAGACCAAGTTTACTCATATATACTTTAGATTGATTTAAAACTTCATTTTTAATTTAAAAGGATCTAGG
TGAAGATCCTTTTTGATAATCTCATGACCAAAATCCCTTAACGTGAGTTTTCGTTCCACTGAGCGTCAGA
CCCCGTAGAAAAGATCAAAGGATCTTCTTGAGATCCTTTTTTTCTGCGCGTAATCTGCTGCTTGCAAACA
AAAAAACCACCGCTACCAGCGGTGGTTTGTTTGCCGGATCAAGAGCTACCAACTCTTTTTCCGAAGGTAA
CTGGCTTCAGCAGAGCGCAGATACCAAATACTGTTCTTCTAGTGTAGCCGTAGTTAGGCCACCACTTCAA
GAACTCTGTAGCACCGCCTACATACCTCGCTCTGCTAATCCTGTTACCAGTGGCTGCTGCCAGTGGCGAT
AAGTCGTGTCTTACCGGGTTGGACTCAAGACGATAGTTACCGGATAAGGCGCAGCGGTCGGGCTGAATGG
GGGGTTCGTGCACACAGCCCAGCTTGGAGCGAACGACCTACACCGAACTGAGATACCTACAGCGTGAGCT
ATGAGAAAGCGCCACGCTTCCCGAAGGGAGAAAGGCGGACAGGTATCCGGTAAGCGGCAGGGTCGGAACA
GGAGAGCGCACGAGGGAGCTTCCAGGGGGAAACGCCTGGTATCTTTATAGTCCTGTCGGGTTTCGCCACC
TCTGACTTGAGCGTCGATTTTTGTGATGCTCGTCAGGGGGGCGGAGCCTATGGAAAAACGCCAGCAACGC
GGCCTTTTTACGGTTCCTGGCCTTTTGCTGGCCTTTTGCTCACATGTTCTTTCCTGCGTTATCCCCTGAT
TCTGTGGATAACCGTATTACCGCCTTTGAGTGAGCTGATACCGCTCGCCGCAGCCGAACGACCGAGCGCA
GCGAGTCAGTGAGCGAGGAAGCGGAATTCGCCCAATACGCAAACCGCCTCTCCCCGCGCGTTGGCCGATT
CATTAATGCAGCTGGCACGACAGGTTTCCCGACTGGAAAGCGGGCAGTGAGCGCAACGCAATTAATGTGA
GTTAGCTCACTCATTAGGCACCCCAGGCTTTACACTTTATGCTTCCGGCTCGTATGTTGTGTGGAATTGT
GAGCGGATAACAATTTCACACAGGAAACAGCTATGACCATGATTACGCCAAGCGCGCAATTAACCCTCAC
TAAAGGGAACAAAAGCTGGAGCTCCACCGCGGTGGCGGCCGCTCTAGATGGATAACTTCGTATAGCATAC
ATTATACGAAGTTATACGGGCGAATTGGAGCTCCACCGCGGTGGCGGCCGCTCTAGAACTAGTGGCTTGC
ATGCCCGTCTTCACTCGAGTTTACTCCCTATCAGTGATAGAGAACGTATGAAGAGTTTACTCCCTATCAG
TGATAGAGAACGTATGCAGACTTTACTCCCTATCAGTGATAGAGAACGTATAAGGAGTTTACTCCCTATC
AGTGATAGAGAACGTATGACCAGTTTACTCCCTATCAGTGATAGAGAACGTATCTACAGTTTACTCCCTA
TCAGTGATAGAGAACGTATATCCAGTTTACTCCCTATCAGTGATAGAGAACGTATGTCGAGGTAGGCGTG
CGAGATGTGACTCCTCCCATTATTCGTCTTGAGTCGCATCTTTTGTCTTGGTCCGTTGTCAGTCGAGCCT
CAAGGCAGCCGTTCCGCCAGTGATCGCCTGCTAAGAAGTTGTAGGTGTAGAGGAAGAAACGTCGGGTCCA
AATTTCAAGCAACATGAGTAAAGGAGAAGAATTGTTCACTGGAGTTGTCCCAATCCTCGTCGAGCTCGAC
GGAGACGTCAACGGACACAAGTTCTCCGTCTCCGGAGAGGGAGAGGGAGACGCCACCTACGGAAAGCTCA
CCCTCAAGTTCATCTGCACCACCGGAAAGCTCCCAGTCCCATGGCCAACCCTCGTCACCACCTTCTGCTA
CGGAGTCCAATGCTTCTCCCGTTACCCAGACCACATGAAGCGTCACGACTTCTTCAAGTCCGCCATGCCA
GAGGGATACGTCCAAGAGCGTACCATCTTCTTCAAGGTAAGTTTAAACATATATATACTAACTACTGATT
ATTTAAATTTTCAGGACGACGGAAACTACAAGACCCGTGCCGAGGTCAAGTTCGAGGGAGACACCCTCGT
CAACCGTATCGAGCTCAAGGTAAGTTTAAACAGTTCGGTACTAACTAACCATACATATTTAAATTTTCAG
GGAATCGACTTCAAGGAGGACGGAAACATCCTCGGACACAAGCTCGAGTACAACTACAACTCCCACAACG
TCTACATCATGGCCGACAAGCAAAAGAACGGAATCAAGGTCAACTTCAAGGTAAGTTTAAACATGATTTT
ACTAACTAACTAATCTGATTTAAATTTTCAGATCCGTCACAACATCGAGGACGGATCCGTCCAACTCGCC
GACCACTACCAACAAAACACCCCAATCGGAGACGGACCAGTCCTCCTCCCAGACAACCACTACCTCTCCA
CCCAATCCGCCCTCTCCAAGGACCCAAACGAGAAGCGTGACCACATGGTCCTCCTCGAGTTCGTCACCGC
CGCCGGAATCACCCACGGAATGGACGAGCTCTACAAGTAATAAATGCAAAATCCTTTCAAGCATTCCCTT
CTTCTCTATCACTCTTCTTTCTTTTTGTCAAAAAATTCTCTCGCTAATTTATTTGCTTTTTTAATGTTAT
TATTTTATGACTTTTTATAGTCACTGAAAAGTTTGCATCTGAGTGAAGTGAATGCTATCAAAATGTGATT
CTGTCTGATGTACTTTCACAATCTCTCTTCAATTCCATTTTGAAGTGCTTTAAACCCGAAAGGTTGAGAA
AAATGCGAGCGCTCAAATATTTGTATTGTGTTCGTTGAGTGACCCAACAAAAAGAGGAAACTTTATTGTG
CCGCCAAGAAAAAAGTCTCAGTACCCGGGAAGTTCCTATACTATTTGAAGAATAGGAACTTCTGCAGGAA
TTCGATATCGGT
